Addgene plasmid #219948: 3'MS2-gRNA GG backbone (MOBE1-2)
Purpose: Golden gate backbone for mammalian expression of Sp-gRNA with 3'-MS2
Depositing lab: Alexis Komor. Depositing organization: University of California, San Diego (UCSD). Publication: Development of multiplexed orthogonal base editor (MOBE) systems. Cowan QT, Gu S, Gu W, Ranzau BL, Simonson TS, Komor AC. Nat Biotechnol. 2024 May 21. doi: 10.1038/s41587-024-02240-0. PubMed 38773305.
Backbone
  Vector backbone: pU6
  Vector type: Mammalian Expression, CRISPR
Growth in bacteria
  Bacterial resistance: Ampicillin, 100 μg/mL
  Growth temperature: 37°C
  Growth strain: DH5alpha
  Copy number: Unknown
Gene/Insert
  Gene/Insert name: gRNA-MS2-3'end (S. pyogenes Cas9) (alt name: apt-CBE-3'end gRNA)
  gRNA/shRNA sequence: Unspecified
  Species: H. sapiens (human), Synthetic
  Promoter: U6
  Cloning method: Other
Terms and licenses: Academic/Nonprofit Terms; Industry Terms: Not Available to Industry
Depositor comments: QTC222
How to cite: 3'MS2-gRNA GG backbone (MOBE1-2) was a gift from Alexis Komor (Addgene plasmid # 219948 ; http://n2t.net/addgene:219948 ; RRID:Addgene_219948)
