[The description below was written by a language model from this plasmid's Addgene catalogue record and pLannotate feature annotations shown in this document.]
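Description:
3'MS2-gRNA GG backbone (MOBE1-2) is a compact (about 2.3 kb) pU6-based plasmid for expressing a Streptococcus pyogenes Cas9 guide RNA in mammalian cells. It serves as a Golden Gate entry backbone rather than a finished guide construct, and the record accordingly lists the spacer sequence as unspecified. It is propagated in E. coli through a high-copy ColE1/pUC-type origin and selected with ampicillin via a β-lactamase gene driven by its native bla promoter. There is no mammalian selection marker or reporter among the annotated features, so the plasmid is suited to transient co-delivery with other components. A short fragment of a Gateway attB1 site upstream of the promoter appears to be a remnant of the backbone's history.

The payload is a single RNA polymerase III transcription unit. The human U6 promoter is followed by a short gap before the SpCas9 gRNA scaffold. This gap is presumably where the Golden Gate cloning site sits for inserting a user-chosen spacer, although the feature table does not annotate the type IIS sites themselves. Immediately downstream of the scaffold is one MS2 stem loop, giving a guide RNA with the aptamer attached at its 3' end. This hairpin is bound by the bacteriophage MS2 coat protein, so an effector fused to that protein can be recruited specifically to the locus targeted by this guide. The alternative insert name (apt-CBE-3'end gRNA) and the MOBE designation indicate use in multiplexed orthogonal base editor systems, where aptamer-tagged guides direct a particular deaminase activity, here a cytosine base editor component, to one target. Differently tagged guides can recruit other editors to other sites in the same cell.
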