Features (pLannotate 1.2.2; 7 found; start..end, strand, type, name):
     73..90      +  protein_bind   attB1 (fragment): mutant version of attB; recombination site for the Gateway® BP reaction BP Clonase™
    142..382     +  promoter       U6 promoter: RNA polymerase III promoter for human U6 snRNA
    408..483     +  misc_RNA       gRNA scaffold: guide RNA scaffold for the Streptococcus pyogenes CRISPR/Cas9 system
    488..506     +  misc_RNA       MS2 stem loop: stem loop that binds the bacteriophage MS2 coat protein
    612..1200    -  rep_origin     ori: high-copy-number ColE1/pMB1/pBR322/pUC origin of replication
   1371..2231    -  CDS            AmpR: β-lactamase; bla; confers resistance to ampicillin, carbenicillin, and related antibiotics
   2232..35      -  promoter       AmpR promoter (across the origin): bla
>Addgene plasmid #219948 | 3'MS2-gRNA GG backbone (MOBE1-2) | addgene full sequence | sequence record 440881 | Addgene NGS Result
TGTATTTAGAAAAATAAACAAATAGGGGTTCCGCGCACATTTCCCCGAAAAGTGCCACCTGACGTCGCTA
GCTGTACAAAAAAGCAGGCTTTAAAGGAACCAATTCAGTCGACTGGATCCGGTACCAAGGTCGGGCAGGA
AGAGGGCCTATTTCCCATGATTCCTTCATATTTGCATATACGATACAAGGCTGTTAGAGAGATAATTAGA
ATTAATTTGACTGTAAACACAAAGATATTAGTACAAAATACGTGACGTAGAAAGTAATAATTTCTTGGGT
AGTTTGCAGTTTTAAAATTATGTTTTAAAATGGACTATCATATGCTTACCGTAACTTGAAAGTATTTCGA
TTTCTTGGCTTTATATATCTTGTGGAAAGGACGAAACACCGGGGTCTTCGAGAAGACGTTTTAGAGCTAG
AAATAGCAAGTTAAAATAAGGCTAGTCCGTTATCAACTTGAAAAAGTGGCACCGAGTCGGTGCGCGCACA
TGAGGATCACCCATGTGCTTTTTTTAAGCTTGGGCCGCTCGAGGTACCTCTCTACATATGACATGTGAGC
AAAAGGCCAGCAAAAGGCCAGGAACCGTAAAAAGGCCGCGTTGCTGGCGTTTTTCCATAGGCTCCGCCCC
CCTGACGAGCATCACAAAAATCGACGCTCAAGTCAGAGGTGGCGAAACCCGACAGGACTATAAAGATACC
AGGCGTTTCCCCCTGGAAGCTCCCTCGTGCGCTCTCCTGTTCCGACCCTGCCGCTTACCGGATACCTGTC
CGCCTTTCTCCCTTCGGGAAGCGTGGCGCTTTCTCATAGCTCACGCTGTAGGTATCTCAGTTCGGTGTAG
GTCGTTCGCTCCAAGCTGGGCTGTGTGCACGAACCCCCCGTTCAGCCCGACCGCTGCGCCTTATCCGGTA
ACTATCGTCTTGAGTCCAACCCGGTAAGACACGACTTATCGCCACTGGCAGCAGCCACTGGTAACAGGAT
TAGCAGAGCGAGGTATGTAGGCGGTGCTACAGAGTTCTTGAAGTGGTGGCCTAACTACGGCTACACTAGA
AGAACAGTATTTGGTATCTGCGCTCTGCTGAAGCCAGTTACCTTCGGAAAAAGAGTTGGTAGCTCTTGAT
CCGGCAAACAAACCACCGCTGGTAGCGGTGGTTTTTTTGTTTGCAAGCAGCAGATTACGCGCAGAAAAAA
AGGATCTCAAGAAGATCCTTTGATCTTTTCTACGGGGTCTGACGCTCAGTGGAACGAAAACTCACGTTAA
GGGATTTTGGTCATGAGATTATCAAAAAGGATCTTCACCTAGATCCTTTTAAATTAAAAATGAAGTTTTA
AATCAATCTAAAGTATATATGAGTAAACTTGGTCTGACAGTTACCAATGCTTAATCAGTGAGGCACCTAT
CTCAGCGATCTGTCTATTTCGTTCATCCATAGTTGCCTGACTCCCCGTCGTGTAGATAACTACGATACGG
GAGGGCTTACCATCTGGCCCCAGTGCTGCAATGATACCGCGAGACCCACGCTCACCGGCTCCAGATTTAT
CAGCAATAAACCAGCCAGCCGGAAGGGCCGAGCGCAGAAGTGGTCCTGCAACTTTATCCGCCTCCATCCA
GTCTATTAATTGTTGCCGGGAAGCTAGAGTAAGTAGTTCGCCAGTTAATAGTTTGCGCAACGTTGTTGCC
ATTGCTACAGGCATCGTGGTGTCACGCTCGTCGTTTGGTATGGCTTCATTCAGCTCCGGTTCCCAACGAT
CAAGGCGAGTTACATGATCCCCCATGTTGTGCAAAAAAGCGGTTAGCTCCTTCGGTCCTCCGATCGTTGT
CAGAAGTAAGTTGGCCGCAGTGTTATCACTCATGGTTATGGCAGCACTGCATAATTCTCTTACTGTCATG
CCATCCGTAAGATGCTTTTCTGTGACTGGTGAGTACTCAACCAAGTCATTCTGAGAATAGTGTATGCGGC
GACCGAGTTGCTCTTGCCCGGCGTCAATACGGGATAATACCGCGCCACATAGCAGAACTTTAAAAGTGCT
CATCATTGGAAAACGTTCTTCGGGGCGAAAACTCTCAAGGATCTTACCGCTGTTGAGATCCAGTTCGATG
TAACCCACTCGTGCACCCAACTGATCTTCAGCATCTTTTACTTTCACCAGCGTTTCTGGGTGAGCAAAAA
CAGGAAGGCAAAATGCCGCAAAAAAGGGAATAAGGGCGACACGGAAATGTTGAATACTCATACTCTTCCT
TTTTCAATATTATTGAAGCATTTATCAGGGTTATTGTCTCATGAGCGGATACATATTTGAA
